Addgene plasmid #213533: plx208-CMV-Gal4DBD-CapN-SsrA-CapC
Purpose: Expresses one of the split transcription factor component in mammalian cells
Depositing lab: Wenjing Wang. Depositing organization: University of Michigan. Publication: A general method for chemogenetic control of peptide function. Shen J, Geng L, Li X, Emery C, Kroning K, Shingles G, Lee K, Heyden M, Li P, Wang W. Nat Methods. 2023 Jan;20(1):112-122. doi: 10.1038/s41592-022-01697-8. Epub 2022 Dec 8. PubMed 36481965.
Backbone
  Vector backbone: pLX208
  Backbone size w/o insert (bp): 6772
  Modifications to backbone: no Hygromycin
  Vector type: Mammalian Expression, Lentiviral
Growth in bacteria
  Bacterial resistance: Ampicillin, 100 μg/mL
  Growth temperature: 37°C
  Growth strain: NEB Stable
  Copy number: Unknown
Gene/Insert
  Gene/Insert name: SspB-EGFP-VP16
  Species: H. sapiens (human)
  Insert size (bp): 1266
  Promoter: CMV
  Tag / fusion protein: Flag (N terminal on insert)
  Cloning method: Restriction Enzyme; 5′ cloning site BamH1 (unknown if destroyed); 3′ cloning site MluI (unknown if destroyed)
  Sequencing primers: 5′ CGCAAATGGGCGGTAGGCGTG; 3′ cacatagcgtaaaaggagcaacatag
Terms and licenses: Academic/Nonprofit Terms; Industry Terms: Not Available to Industry
How to cite: plx208-CMV-Gal4DBD-CapN-SsrA-CapC was a gift from Wenjing Wang (Addgene plasmid # 213533 ; http://n2t.net/addgene:213533 ; RRID:Addgene_213533)
