[The description below was written by a language model from this plasmid's Addgene catalogue record and pLannotate feature annotations shown in this document.]
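Description:
plx208-CMV-Gal4DBD-CapN-SsrA-CapC is a third-generation-style, self-inactivating HIV-1 lentiviral transfer plasmid of about 8 kb, built on pLX208 and intended for expression in mammalian cells by transfection or lentiviral transduction. An RSV promoter fused to a truncated 5' LTR drives genomic RNA production. It is followed by the Ψ packaging signal with a gag fragment, the RRE for Rev-dependent export, and the cPPT/CTS. A WPRE and ΔU3 3' LTR close the viral unit, with an SV40 poly(A) signal downstream. The backbone's hygromycin cassette has been removed, leaving only a short hph remnant, so no mammalian selection marker is annotated. In E. coli the plasmid replicates from a high-copy ColE1/pUC origin and is selected with ampicillin. An f1 ori, SV40 ori and lac/T7/T3 remnants are also present.

The catalogue insert field reads "SspB-EGFP-VP16", which conflicts with both the plasmid name and the sequenced features. No SspB, EGFP or VP16 is annotated, so that field probably describes the partner construct. The feature table instead shows a CMV enhancer/promoter driving an N-terminal FLAG epitope fused to the yeast GAL4 DNA-binding domain. Two FKBP12-derived domains follow, one matching FKBP1A and one matching the Shield1-responsive DD variant, separated by an unannotated gap. Going by the name, these are presumably the CapN and CapC "caging" modules flanking the SsrA peptide, although SsrA itself is not annotated.

The stated purpose is to express one half of a split transcription factor. The associated work concerns chemogenetic control of peptide function, which suggests that ligand-regulated exposure of SsrA recruits an SspB-activator partner to GAL4 binding sites. The record does not spell out this mechanism.
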