Features (pLannotate 1.2.2; 29 found; start..end, strand, type, name):
      5..231     +  promoter       RSV promoter: Rous sarcoma virus enhancer/promoter
    232..412     +  LTR            5' LTR (truncated): truncated 5' long terminal repeat (LTR) from HIV-1
    459..584     +  misc_feature   HIV-1 Ψ: packaging signal of human immunodeficiency virus type 1
    568..931     +  CDS            HIV-1 gag (fragment): gag protein from human immunodeficiency virus 1; gag
   1077..1310    +  misc_feature   RRE: The Rev response element (RRE) of HIV-1 allows for Rev-dependent mRNA export from the nucleus to the cytoplasm.
   1707..1793    +  CDS            hph (fragment): KHYB_ECOLX - Experimental evidence at protein level: Swiss-Prot protein existence level 1. The aminoglycoside phosphotransferases achieve inactivation of their antibiotic substrates by phosphorylation. Only phosphorylates hygromycin and closely related compounds such as demethyl analogs and destomycin. From Escherichia coli.
   1847..1964    +  misc_feature   cPPT/CTS: central polypurine tract and central termination sequence of HIV-1
   2081..2384    +  enhancer       CMV enhancer: human cytomegalovirus immediate early enhancer
   2385..2588    +  promoter       CMV promoter: human cytomegalovirus (CMV) immediate early promoter
   2620..2641    +  CDS            3xFLAG (fragment): three tandem FLAG® epitope tags
   2640..3078    +  CDS            GAL4 DNA binding domain (fragment): DNA binding domain of the GAL4 transcriptional activator; Saccharomyces cerevisiae GAL4 (truncated)
   3106..3426    +  CDS            FKBP1A: FKB1A_HUMAN - Also known as FKBP1, FKBP12. Experimental evidence at protein level: Swiss-Prot protein existence level 1. Keeps in an inactive conformation TGFBR1, the TGF-beta type I serine/threonine kinase receptor, preventing TGF-beta receptor activation in absence of ligand. Recruits SMAD7 to ACVR1B which prevents the association of SMAD2 and SMAD3 with the activin receptor complex, thereby blocking the activin signal. May modulate the RYR1 calcium channel activity. PPIases accelerate the folding of proteins. It catalyzes the cis-trans isomerization of proline imidic peptide bonds in oligop
   3556..3879    +  CDS            DD-C: destabilization domain that can be stabilized by Shield1 in the ProteoTuner™ system FKBP12 mutant optimized for use as a C-terminal tag
   3895..4483    +  misc_feature   WPRE: woodchuck hepatitis virus posttranscriptional regulatory element
   4534..4553    +  misc_feature   cPPT/CTS (fragment): central polypurine tract and central termination sequence of HIV-1
   4555..4788    +  LTR            3' LTR (ΔU3): self-inactivating 3' long terminal repeat (LTR) from HIV-1
   4866..4987    +  polyA_signal   SV40 poly(A) signal: SV40 polyadenylation signal
   5027..5162    +  rep_origin     SV40 ori: SV40 origin of replication
   5183..5201    -  promoter       T7 promoter: promoter for bacteriophage T7 RNA polymerase
   5209..5364    +  CDS            lacZα (fragment): LacZα fragment of β-galactosidase; lacZ fragment
   5369..5797    +  rep_origin     f1 ori (sequence partly withheld): f1 bacteriophage origin of replication; arrow indicates direction of (+) strand synthesis
   5850..5954    +  promoter       AmpR promoter: bla
   5955..6815    +  CDS            AmpR: β-lactamase; bla; confers resistance to ampicillin, carbenicillin, and related antibiotics
   6986..7574    +  rep_origin     ori: high-copy-number ColE1/pMB1/pBR322/pUC origin of replication
   7757..7849    +  CDS            lacI (fragment): lac repressor; lacI; The lac repressor binds to the lac operator to inhibit transcription in E. coli. This inhibition can be relieved by adding lactose or isopropyl-β-D-thiogalactopyranoside (IPTG).
   7862..7883    +  protein_bind   CAP binding site: CAP binding activates transcription in the presence of cAMP. E. coli catabolite activator protein
   7898..7928    +  promoter       lac promoter: promoter for the E. coli lac operon
   7936..7952    +  protein_bind   lac operator: The lac repressor binds to the lac operator to inhibit transcription in E. coli. This inhibition can be relieved by adding lactose or isopropyl-β-D-thiogalactopyranoside (IPTG). lac repressor encoded by lacI
   7997..8015    +  promoter       T3 promoter: promoter for bacteriophage T3 RNA polymerase
>Addgene plasmid #213533 | plx208-CMV-Gal4DBD-CapN-SsrA-CapC | addgene full sequence | sequence record 423199 | Addgene NGS Result
TTAATGTAGTCTTATGCAATACTCTTGTAGTCTTGCAACATGGTAACGATGAGTTAGCAACATGCCTTAC
AAGGAGAGAAAAAGCACCGTGCATGCCGATTGGTGGAAGTAAGGTGGTACGATCGTGCCTTATTAGGAAG
GCAACAGACGGGTCTGACATGGATTGGACGAACCACTGAATTGCCGCATTGCAGAGATATTGTATTTAAG
TGCCTAGCTCGATACATAAACGGGTCTCTCTGGTTAGACCAGATCTGAGCCTGGGAGCTCTCTGGCTAAC
TAGGGAACCCACTGCTTAAGCCTCAATAAAGCTTGCCTTGAGTGCTTCAAGTAGTGTGTGCCCGTCTGTT
GTGTGACTCTGGTAACTAGAGATCCCTCAGACCCTTTTAGTCAGTGTGGAAAATCTCTAGCAGTGGCGCC
CGAACAGGGACTTGAAAGCGAAAGGGAAACCAGAGGAGCTCTCTCGACGCAGGACTCGGCTTGCTGAAGC
GCGCACGGCAAGAGGCGAGGGGCGGCGACTGGTGAGTACGCCAAAAATTTTGACTAGCGGAGGCTAGAAG
GAGAGAGATGGGTGCGAGAGCGTCAGTATTAAGCGGGGGAGAATTAGATCGCGATGGGAAAAAATTCGGT
TAAGGCCAGGGGGAAAGAAAAAATATAAATTAAAACATATAGTATGGGCAAGCAGGGAGCTAGAACGATT
CGCAGTTAATCCTGGCCTGTTAGAAACATCAGAAGGCTGTAGACAAATACTGGGACAGCTACAACCATCC
CTTCAGACAGGATCAGAAGAACTTAGATCATTATATAATACAGTAGCAACCCTCTATTGTGTGCATCAAA
GGATAGAGATAAAAGACACCAAGGAAGCTTTAGACAAGATAGAGGAAGAGCAAAACAAAAGTAAGACCAC
CGCACAGCAAGCGGCCGCTGATCTTCAGACCTGGAGGAGGAGATATGAGGGACAATTGGAGAAGTGAATT
ATATAAATATAAAGTAGTAAAAATTGAACCATTAGGAGTAGCACCCACCAAGGCAAAGAGAAGAGTGGTG
CAGAGAGAAAAAAGAGCAGTGGGAATAGGAGCTTTGTTCCTTGGGTTCTTGGGAGCAGCAGGAAGCACTA
TGGGCGCAGCGTCAATGACGCTGACGGTACAGGCCAGACAATTATTGTCTGGTATAGTGCAGCAGCAGAA
CAATTTGCTGAGGGCTATTGAGGCGCAACAGCATCTGTTGCAACTCACAGTCTGGGGCATCAAGCAGCTC
CAGGCAAGAATCCTGGCTGTGGAAAGATACCTAAAGGATCAACAGCTCCTGGGGATTTGGGGTTGCTCTG
GAAAACTCATTTGCACCACTGCTGTGCCTTGGAATGCTAGTTGGAGTAATAAATCTCTGGAACAGATTTG
GAATCACACGACCTGGATGGAGTGGGACAGAGAAATTAACAATTACACAAGCTTAATACACTCCTTAATT
GAAGAATCGCAAAACCAGCAAGAAAAGAATGAACAAGAATTATTGGAATTAGATAAATGGGCAAGTTTGT
GGAATTGGTTTAACATAACAAATTGGCTGTGGTATATAAAATTATTCATAATGATAGTAGGAGGCTTGGT
AGGTTTAAGAATAGTTTTTGCTGTACTTTCTATAGTGAATAGAGTTAGGCAGGGATATTCACCATTATCG
TTTCAGACCCACCTCCCAACCCCGAGAGCGCTGCCGTCTGGACCGATGGCTGTGTGGAAGTGCTCGCCGA
TAGTGGAAACAGACGCCCCAGCACTCGTCCTAGGGCAAAGGATCTGCAGTAATGAGAATTCTAGATCTTG
AGACAAATGGCAGTATTCATCCACAATTTTAAAAGAAAAGGGGGGATTGGGGGGTACAGTGCAGGGGAAA
GAATAGTAGACATAATAGCAACAGACATACAAACTAAAGAATTACAAAAACAAATTACAAAAATTCAAAA
TTTTCGGGTTTATTACAGGGACAGCAGAGATCCACTTTGGCGCCGGCTCGAGGGGGCCCGGGGTTATTAA
TAGTAATCAATTACGGGGTCATTAGTTCATAGCCCATATATGGAGTTCCGCGTTACATAACTTACGGTAA
ATGGCCCGCCTGGCTGACCGCCCAACGACCCCCGCCCATTGACGTCAATAATGACGTATGTTCCCATAGT
AACGCCAATAGGGACTTTCCATTGACGTCAATGGGTGGAGTATTTACGGTAAACTGCCCACTTGGCAGTA
CATCAAGTGTATCATATGCCAAGTACGCCCCCTATTGACGTCAATGACGGTAAATGGCCCGCCTGGCATT
ATGCCCAGTACATGACCTTATGGGACTTTCCTACTTGGCAGTACATCTACGTATTAGTCATCGCTATTAC
CATGGTGATGCGGTTTTGGCAGTACATCAATGGGCGTGGATAGCGGTTTGACTCACGGGGATTTCCAAGT
CTCCACCCCATTGACGTCAATGGGAGTTTGTTTTGGCACCAAAATCAACGGGACTTTCCAAAATGTCGTA
ACAACTCCGCCCCATTGACGCAAATGGGCGGTAGGCGTGTACGGTGGGAGGTCTATATAAGCAGAGCTCT
CTGGCTAACTGTCGGGATCCACCATGGACTACAAGGATGACGACGATAAGAAGCTACTGTCTTCTATCGA
ACAAGCATGCGATATTTGCCGACTTAAAAAGCTCAAGTGCTCCAAAGAAAAACCGAAGTGCGCCAAGTGT
CTGAAGAACAACTGGGAGTGTCGCTACTCTCCCAAAACCAAAAGGTCTCCGCTGACTAGGGCACATCTGA
CAGAAGTGGAATCAAGGCTAGAAAGACTGGAACAGCTATTTCTACTGATTTTTCCTCGAGAAGACCTTGA
CATGATTTTGAAAATGGATTCTTTACAGGATATAAAAGCATTGTTAACAGGATTATTTGTACAAGATAAT
GTGAATAAAGATGCCGTCACAGATAGATTGGCTTCAGTGGAGACTGATATGCCTCTAACATTGAGACAGC
ATAGAATAAGTGCGACATCATCATCGGAAGAGAGTAGTAACAAAGGTCAAAGACAGTTGACTGTATCGCC
CAAGAAGAAGAGGAAGGTGGCTAGCGGCGTCCAAGTCGAGACAATATCTCCCGGCGACGGACGAACGTTT
CCGAAGCGGGGACAGACTTGCGTCGTTCACTACACAGGAATGCTGGAGGATGGCAAAAAGGTCGATTCCA
GCCGGGACAGGAATAAGCCGTTCAAATTCATGCTGGGAAAACAGGAGGTAATACGAGGTTGGGAGGAGGG
TGTGGCGCAAATGTCTGTCGGTCAGCGGGCGAAACTGACCATTTCTCCTGATTATGCTTACGGAGCGACA
GGCCATCCGGGGATCATTCCGCCCCACGCTACCCTGGTATTCGATGTAGAACTCTTGAAGCTCGAAACCA
GAGGGGTTGAAGAAGTAGCCAGATATTCCCCCAACCTGGCAGCGAATGATGAAAATTACGGTACTCCTAA
TTTGCGGCCTTTTGGTTCAGGCGGTTCTGGTACTGGATCTGGTTCTGGAGGTTCTGGAGTGCAGGTGGAA
ACCATCTCCCCAGGAGACGGGCGCACCTTCCCCAAGCGCGGCCAGACCTGCGTGGTGCACTACACCGGGA
TGCTTGAAGATGGAAAGAAAGTTGATTCCTCCCGGGACAGAAACAAGCCCTTTAAGTTTATGCTAGGCAA
GCAGGAGGTGATCCGAGGCTGGGAAGAAGGGGTTGCCCAGATGAGTGTGGGTCAGAGAGCCAAACTGACT
ATATCTCCAGATTATGCCTATGGTGCCACTGGGCACCCAGGCATCATCCCACCACATGCCACTCTCGTCT
TCGATGTGGAGCTTCTAAAACTGGAATAGACGCGTTAAGTCGACAATCAACCTCTGGATTACAAAATTTG
TGAAAGATTGACTGGTATTCTTAACTATGTTGCTCCTTTTACGCTATGTGGATACGCTGCTTTAATGCCT
TTGTATCATGCTATTGCTTCCCGTATGGCTTTCATTTTCTCCTCCTTGTATAAATCCTGGTTGCTGTCTC
TTTATGAGGAGTTGTGGCCCGTTGTCAGGCAACGTGGCGTGGTGTGCACTGTGTTTGCTGACGCAACCCC
CACTGGTTGGGGCATTGCCACCACCTGTCAGCTCCTTTCCGGGACTTTCGCTTTCCCCCTCCCTATTGCC
ACGGCGGAACTCATCGCCGCCTGCCTTGCCCGCTGCTGGACAGGGGCTCGGCTGTTGGGCACTGACAATT
CCGTGGTGTTGTCGGGGAAATCATCGTCCTTTCCTTGGCTGCTCGCCTGTGTTGCCACCTGGATTCTGCG
CGGGACGTCCTTCTGCTACGTCCCTTCGGCCCTCAATCCAGCGGACCTTCCTTCCCGCGGCCTGCTGCCG
GCTCTGCGGCCTCTTCCGCGTCTTCGCCTTCGCCCTCAGACGAGTCGGATCTCCCTTTGGGCCGCCTCCC
CGCGTCGACTTTAAGACCAATGACTTACAAGGCAGCTGTAGATCTTAGCCACTTTTTAAAAGAAAAGGGG
GGACTGGAAGGGCTAATTCACTCCCAACGAAGACAAGATCTGCTTTTTGCTTGTACTGGGTCTCTCTGGT
TAGACCAGATCTGAGCCTGGGAGCTCTCTGGCTAACTAGGGAACCCACTGCTTAAGCCTCAATAAAGCTT
GCCTTGAGTGCTTCAAGTAGTGTGTGCCCGTCTGTTGTGTGACTCTGGTAACTAGAGATCCCTCAGACCC
TTTTAGTCAGTGTGGAAAATCTCTAGCAGTACGTATAGTAGTTCATGTCATCTTATTATTCAGTATTTAT
AACTTGCAAAGAAATGAATATCAGAGAGTGAGAGGAACTTGTTTATTGCAGCTTATAATGGTTACAAATA
AAGCAATAGCATCACAAATTTCACAAATAAAGCATTTTTTTCACTGCATTCTAGTTGTGGTTTGTCCAAA
CTCATCAATGTATCTTATCATGTCTGGCTCTAGCTATCCCGCCCCTAACTCCGCCCATCCCGCCCCTAAC
TCCGCCCAGTTCCGCCCATTCTCCGCCCCATGGCTGACTAATTTTTTTTATTTATGCAGAGGCCGAGGCC
GCCTCGGCCTCTGAGCTATTCCAGAAGTAGTGAGGAGGCTTTTTTGGAGGCCTAGGGACGTACCCAATTC
GCCCTATAGTGAGTCGTATTACGCGCGCTCACTGGCCGTCGTTTTACAACGTCGTGACTGGGAAAACCCT
GGCGTTACCCAACTTAATCGCCTTGCAGCACATCCCCCTTTCGCCAGCTGGCGTAATAGCGAAGAGGCCC
GCACCGATCGCCCTTCCCAACAGTTGCGCAGCCTGAATGGCGAATGGG
[124 nt withheld, positions 5369-5492]
C
[91 nt withheld, positions 5494-5584]
A
[49 nt withheld, positions 5586-5634]
CCTTTGACGTTGGAGTCCACGTTCTTT
[37 nt withheld, positions 5662-5698]
ACCCTATCTCGGTCTATTCTTTTGATTTATAAGGGATTTTGCCGATTTCGGCCTATTGGTTAAAAAATGA
GCTGATTTAACAAAAATTTAACGCGAATTTTAACAAAATATTAACGCTTACAATTTAGGTGGCACTTTTC
GGGGAAATGTGCGCGGAACCCCTATTTGTTTATTTTTCTAAATACATTCAAATATGTATCCGCTCATGAG
ACAATAACCCTGATAAATGCTTCAATAATATTGAAAAAGGAAGAGTATGAGTATTCAACATTTCCGTGTC
GCCCTTATTCCCTTTTTTGCGGCATTTTGCCTTCCTGTTTTTGCTCACCCAGAAACGCTGGTGAAAGTAA
AAGATGCTGAAGATCAGTTGGGTGCACGAGTGGGTTACATCGAACTGGATCTCAACAGCGGTAAGATCCT
TGAGAGTTTTCGCCCCGAAGAACGTTTTCCAATGATGAGCACTTTTAAAGTTCTGCTATGTGGCGCGGTA
TTATCCCGTATTGACGCCGGGCAAGAGCAACTCGGTCGCCGCATACACTATTCTCAGAATGACTTGGTTG
AGTACTCACCAGTCACAGAAAAGCATCTTACGGATGGCATGACAGTAAGAGAATTATGCAGTGCTGCCAT
AACCATGAGTGATAACACTGCGGCCAACTTACTTCTGACAACGATCGGAGGACCGAAGGAGCTAACCGCT
TTTTTGCACAACATGGGGGATCATGTAACTCGCCTTGATCGTTGGGAACCGGAGCTGAATGAAGCCATAC
CAAACGACGAGCGTGACACCACGATGCCTGTAGCAATGGCAACAACGTTGCGCAAACTATTAACTGGCGA
ACTACTTACTCTAGCTTCCCGGCAACAATTAATAGACTGGATGGAGGCGGATAAAGTTGCAGGACCACTT
CTGCGCTCGGCCCTTCCGGCTGGCTGGTTTATTGCTGATAAATCTGGAGCCGGTGAGCGTGGGTCTCGCG
GTATCATTGCAGCACTGGGGCCAGATGGTAAGCCCTCCCGTATCGTAGTTATCTACACGACGGGGAGTCA
GGCAACTATGGATGAACGAAATAGACAGATCGCTGAGATAGGTGCCTCACTGATTAAGCATTGGTAACTG
TCAGACCAAGTTTACTCATATATACTTTAGATTGATTTAAAACTTCATTTTTAATTTAAAAGGATCTAGG
TGAAGATCCTTTTTGATAATCTCATGACCAAAATCCCTTAACGTGAGTTTTCGTTCCACTGAGCGTCAGA
CCCCGTAGAAAAGATCAAAGGATCTTCTTGAGATCCTTTTTTTCTGCGCGTAATCTGCTGCTTGCAAACA
AAAAAACCACCGCTACCAGCGGTGGTTTGTTTGCCGGATCAAGAGCTACCAACTCTTTTTCCGAAGGTAA
CTGGCTTCAGCAGAGCGCAGATACCAAATACTGTTCTTCTAGTGTAGCCGTAGTTAGGCCACCACTTCAA
GAACTCTGTAGCACCGCCTACATACCTCGCTCTGCTAATCCTGTTACCAGTGGCTGCTGCCAGTGGCGAT
AAGTCGTGTCTTACCGGGTTGGACTCAAGACGATAGTTACCGGATAAGGCGCAGCGGTCGGGCTGAACGG
GGGGTTCGTGCACACAGCCCAGCTTGGAGCGAACGACCTACACCGAACTGAGATACCTACAGCGTGAGCT
ATGAGAAAGCGCCACGCTTCCCGAAGGGAGAAAGGCGGACAGGTATCCGGTAAGCGGCAGGGTCGGAACA
GGAGAGCGCACGAGGGAGCTTCCAGGGGGAAACGCCTGGTATCTTTATAGTCCTGTCGGGTTTCGCCACC
TCTGACTTGAGCGTCGATTTTTGTGATGCTCGTCAGGGGGGCGGAGCCTATGGAAAAACGCCAGCAACGC
GGCCTTTTTACGGTTCCTGGCCTTTTGCTGGCCTTTTGCTCACATGTTCTTTCCTGCGTTATCCCCTGAT
TCTGTGGATAACCGTATTACCGCCTTTGAGTGAGCTGATACCGCTCGCCGCAGCCGAACGACCGAGCGCA
GCGAGTCAGTGAGCGAGGAAGCGGAAGAGCGCCCAATACGCAAACCGCCTCTCCCCGCGCGTTGGCCGAT
TCATTAATGCAGCTGGCACGACAGGTTTCCCGACTGGAAAGCGGGCAGTGAGCGCAACGCAATTAATGTG
AGTTAGCTCACTCATTAGGCACCCCAGGCTTTACACTTTATGCTTCCGGCTCGTATGTTGTGTGGAATTG
TGAGCGGATAACAATTTCACACAGGAAACAGCTATGACCATGATTACGCCAAGCGCGCAATTAACCCTCA
CTAAAGGGAACAAAAGCTGGAGCTGCAAGC
